Addgene plasmid #176464: pVPS13D-I-EGFP
Purpose: express internally GFP-tagged VPS13D in mammalian cells
Depositing lab: Richard Youle. Depositing organization: National Institute of Neurological Disorders and Strokes (NINDS). Publication: VPS13D promotes peroxisome biogenesis. Baldwin HA, Wang C, Kanfer G, Shah HV, Velayos-Baeza A, Dulovic-Mahlow M, Bruggemann N, Anding A, Baehrecke EH, Maric D, Prinz WA, Youle RJ. J Cell Biol. 2021 May 3;220(5). pii: 212018. doi: 10.1083/jcb.202001188. PubMed 33891012.
Backbone
  Vector backbone: pEGFP-C1
  Backbone manufacturer: Clontech
  Backbone size w/o insert (bp): 3679
  Total vector size (bp): 17786
  Vector type: Mammalian Expression
Growth in bacteria
  Bacterial resistance: Kanamycin, 50 μg/mL
  Growth temperature: 37°C
  Growth strain: DH5alpha
  Copy number: High Copy
Gene/Insert
  Gene/Insert name: VPS13D (alt name: SCAR4)
  Species: H. sapiens (human)
  Insert size (bp): 11871
  Mutation: EYFP is internally inserted
  GenBank ID: NM_015378 ENSG00000048707
  Entrez Gene: VPS13D (a.k.a. BLTP5D, SCAR4)
  Promoter: CMV
  Tag / fusion protein: GFP-Ub
  Cloning method: Gibson Cloning
  Sequencing primers: 5′ AGAAGCGCGATCACATGG; 3′ CGGTGAACAGCTCCTCGC
Terms and licenses: Academic/Nonprofit Terms; Industry Terms: Not Available to Industry
Depositor comments: EYFP is internally inserted to replace the alternative skipping exon 40 of VPS13D (in-frame)
How to cite: pVPS13D-I-EGFP was a gift from Richard Youle (Addgene plasmid # 176464 ; http://n2t.net/addgene:176464 ; RRID:Addgene_176464)
