[The description below was written by a language model from this plasmid's Addgene catalogue record and pLannotate feature annotations shown in this document.]
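Description:
pVPS13D-I-EGFP is a mammalian expression plasmid of about 17.8 kb, built by Gibson assembly on the Clontech pEGFP-C1 backbone, for producing human VPS13D (also called SCAR4 or BLTP5D) carrying an internal fluorescent protein tag. Transcription is driven by the human cytomegalovirus immediate early enhancer and promoter and terminated by the SV40 polyadenylation signal. The VPS13D coding sequence itself is not annotated in the feature table, but the long unannotated region between the CMV promoter and the residual multiple cloning site corresponds to it. A roughly 0.7 kb fluorescent protein coding sequence lies deep inside this region rather than at either end. According to the depositor, the fluorescent protein replaces the alternatively skipped exon 40 of VPS13D in frame, which leaves both termini of this very large protein free.

The record is inconsistent about the tag. The name and stated purpose say EGFP/GFP, the mutation and comment fields say EYFP, and the sequence-based annotation identifies it as mEGFP. The tag field lists "GFP-Ub", but no ubiquitin feature appears in the table. The listed insert size (about 11.9 kb) plus the backbone size also falls short of the total vector size.

In bacteria the plasmid replicates from a high-copy ColE1/pUC-type origin and is selected with kanamycin. The Tn5 NeoR/KanR gene is expressed from a bacterial bla promoter. It also sits downstream of the SV40 early promoter and upstream of the HSV TK polyadenylation signal, so it can confer G418 resistance in mammalian cells. An f1 origin is also present. The construct is intended for expressing and visualising VPS13D in mammalian cells, and the associated work concerns the role of VPS13D in peroxisome biogenesis.
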