Features (pLannotate 1.2.2; 14 found; start..end, strand, type, name):
      1..304     +  enhancer       CMV enhancer: human cytomegalovirus immediate early enhancer
    305..508     +  promoter       CMV promoter: human cytomegalovirus (CMV) immediate early promoter
   9099..9815    +  CDS            mEGFP: mEGFP is a basic (constitutively fluorescent) green fluorescent protein published in 2002, derived from Aequorea victoria. It has moderate acid sensitivity.
  14363..14390   +  misc_feature   MCS (fragment): multiple cloning site
  14407..14491   +  CDS            large T antigen (fragment): large T antigen from SV40 (simian virus 40)
  14514..14635   +  polyA_signal   SV40 poly(A) signal: SV40 polyadenylation signal
  14669..15097   -  rep_origin     f1 ori (sequence partly withheld): f1 bacteriophage origin of replication; arrow indicates direction of (+) strand synthesis
  15124..15228   +  promoter       AmpR promoter: bla
  15230..15587   +  promoter       SV40 promoter: SV40 enhancer and early promoter
  15622..16416   +  CDS            NeoR/KanR: aminoglycoside phosphotransferase from Tn5; aph(3')-II (or nptII); confers resistance to neomycin, kanamycin, and G418 (Geneticin®)
  16437..16589   +  CDS            ble (fragment): BLE_KLEPN - Experimental evidence at protein level: Swiss-Prot protein existence level 1. Binding protein with a strong affinity to the bleomycin family of antibiotics. Binds to CL990; an antimitotic-antibiotic compound. From Klebsiella pneumoniae.
  16648..16695   +  polyA_signal   HSV TK poly(A) signal: herpes simplex virus thymidine kinase polyadenylation signal (Cole and Stacy, 1985)
  17024..17612   +  rep_origin     ori: high-copy-number ColE1/pMB1/pBR322/pUC origin of replication
  17727..17786   +  enhancer       CMV enhancer (fragment): human cytomegalovirus immediate early enhancer
>Addgene plasmid #176464 | pVPS13D-I-EGFP | addgene full sequence | sequence record 346241 | Addgene NGS Result
CGTTACATAACTTACGGTAAATGGCCCGCCTGGCTGACCGCCCAACGACCCCCGCCCATTGACGTCAATA
ATGACGTATGTTCCCATAGTAACGCCAATAGGGACTTTCCATTGACGTCAATGGGTGGAGTATTTACGGT
AAACTGCCCACTTGGCAGTACATCAAGTGTATCATATGCCAAGTACGCCCCCTATTGACGTCAATGACGG
TAAATGGCCCGCCTGGCATTATGCCCAGTACATGACCTTATGGGACTTTCCTACTTGGCAGTACATCTAC
GTATTAGTCATCGCTATTACCATGGTGATGCGGTTTTGGCAGTACATCAATGGGCGTGGATAGCGGTTTG
ACTCACGGGGATTTCCAAGTCTCCACCCCATTGACGTCAATGGGAGTTTGTTTTGGCACCAAAATCAACG
GGACTTTCCAAAATGTCGTAACAACTCCGCCCCATTGACGCAAATGGGCGGTAGGCGTGTACGGTGGGAG
GTCTATATAAGCAGAGCTGGTTTAGTGAACCGTCAGATCCGCTAGCGCCACCATGTTGGAAGGCCTTGTA
GCCTGGGTTCTCAATACCTATTTGGGAAAATATGTCAATAACCTGAACACTGACCAGCTCTCAGTTGCAC
TTCTCAAAGGTGCTGTTGAATTAGAAAACTTGCCATTAAAGAAAGATGCCTTGAAAGAATTGGAATTACC
ATTTGAAGTCAAAGCTGGCTTCATTGGGAAAGTAACCCTTCAGATTCCCTTTTATCGCCCCCATGTGGAC
CCTTGGGTGATCTCCATCTCCAGCCTTCACTTAATTGGAGCCCCAGAGAAAATACAGGATTTCAATGATG
AAAAGGAGAAGCTGTTGGAAAGGGAACGTAAGAAAGCACTACTTCAAGCCCTGGAGGAGAAATGGAAGAA
TGACCGCCAGCAGAAAGGGGAGTCCTATTGGTATTCAGTTACCGCCTCCGTAGTTACAAGGATTGTGGAG
AATATTGAATTAAAAATTCAAGATGTCCATTTACGCTTTGAAGATGGTGTCACCAATCCCTCCCATCCTT
TTGCTTTTGGCATCTGCATTAAGAATGTGTCCATGCAAAATGCTGTGAATGAGCCTGTACAGAAACTAAT
GCGGAAAAAGCAATTAGACGTAGCAGAATTTAGCATCTATTGGGATGTCGATTGCACTTTACTGGGGGAT
TTGCCTCAGATGGAGTTACAGGAGGCCATGGCCAGGAGCATGGAGAGTCGCAGCCATCACTACGTCCTGG
AGCCTGTGTTTGCATCTGCTCTTTTGAAGAGAAACTGCTCCAAGAAGCCCCTGCGGTCTCGGCACAGTCC
CCGTATTGATTGTGATATTCAGCTGGAGACCATTCCCTTGAAACTCTCTCAGCTGCAATACCGGCAAATC
ATGGAATTCCTCAAGGAGCTGGAACGAAAGGAGAGGCAGGTGAAGTTCCGAAGGTGGAAACCCAAGGTGG
CGATATCTAAGAACTGCCGAGAATGGTGGTATTTTGCTTTGAATGCTAACTTGTATGAGATCAGAGAGCA
GAGGAAACGTTGCACCTGGGACTTTATGTTGCACCGCGCTCGTGATGCTGTATCTTACACTGACAAATAT
TTCAACAAGTTAAAAGGAGGCCTGCTGTCCACAGATGACAAGGAGGAAATGTGTCGGATTGAAGAGGAAC
AGAGCTTTGAGGAATTGAAGATTTTGCGTGAACTGGTTCATGATCGATTTCACAAACAGGAAGAACTAGC
AGAGAGTCTGCGGGAGCCTCAGTTTGATTCTCCAGGAGCCTGTCCGGGAGCCCCAGAACCCGGTGGAGGC
AGTGGGATGCTGCAGTATCTCCAGTCCTGGTTTCCTGGATGGGGTGGCTGGTACGGGCAGCAGACCCCAG
AAGGGAATGTGGTTGAGGGACTGTCAGCAGAGCAACAGGAGCAGTGGATTCCTGAAGAGATCCTGGGCAC
TGAGGAGTTTTTTGACCCCACTGCAGATGCCTCGTGTATGAACACGTATACAAAGCGAGATCATGTCTTT
GCCAAACTGAATTTGCAGTTGCAGCGAGGTACAGTGACTCTGTTACACAAGGAGCAAGGAACTCCTCAAA
TGAATGAAAGTGCTTTCATGCAGCTCGAGTTTTCAGATGTAAAACTTCTAGCAGAGTCTCTTCCTCGAAG
AAATTCCTCGTTGCTTTCAGTCCGGTTGGGTGGACTGTTTCTTCGAGACCTGGCTACAGAAGGAACTATG
TTTCCTCTTCTAGTCTTCCCTAATCCACAAAAAGAAGTTGGCAGAGTCTCACAATCTTTTGGTCTACAAA
CTACATCTGCAGACAGAAGTGATCATTACCCAGCTGCAGATCCAGATGGCCCCGTTTTTGAGATGCTGTA
TGAGAGAAATCCGGCGCACAGCCACTTTGAGAGGCGGCTCAATGTCAGCACAAGGCCCTTGAACATCATA
TACAATCCGCAGGCCATTAAAAAAGTAGCAGACTTTTTCTACAAGGGAAAGGTTCATACCTCAGGTTTTG
GTTATCAGTCTGAACTTGAGCTGAGAGTGGCTGAAGCTGCCCGAAGACAATATAACAAGCTGAAGATGCA
GACCAAGGCAGAAATCCGGCAAACTCTTGATCGTTTGCTAGTGGGTGATTTCATTGAGGAGAGTAAACGA
TGGACCGTGCGGCTGGATATTTCTGCCCCTCAGGTGATATTTCCTGATGATTTCAAATTCAAGAATCCTG
TGTTAGTTGTCGTGGATCTAGGAAGAATGCTTTTGACGAACACCCAAGATAACTCCAGGAGGAAAAGTAG
GGATGGGTCAGCATCTGAAGAGACCCAGTTTAGTGATGATGAATATAAGACCCCCCTGGCCACACCTCCT
AACACCCCACCTCCCGAGTCAAGCAGCAGCAACGGAGAGAAAACACCTCCCTTTTCTGGAGTTGAGTTCA
GTGAAGAACAGCTTCAAGCACATTTAATGAGCACAAAGATGTATGAGAGGTACTCGCTGTCATTTATGGA
CCTCCAGATCATGGTTGGACGAGTGAAAGACAATTGGAAGCATGTCCAGGATATTGACGTGGGACCAACA
CATGTGGTAGAGAAGTTCAACGTTCACCTACAGTTAGAGCGTCGATTGATTTATACTTCAGATCCCAAAT
ATCCAGGAGCCGTGCTCTCAGGCAACTTACCAGACTTAAAAATCCACATTAATGAAGATAAAATATCTGC
ACTAAAGAATTGCTTTGCTCTCCTCACCACCCCAGAAATGAAAACTTCTGACACTCAGATTAAAGAAAAG
ATTTTTCCCCAGGAGGAGCAGCGGGGAAGTTTGCAAGACTCCGTAATGAATTTAACCCAGAGCATTGTGT
TGTTGGAGCAGCATACCCGCGAGGTTCTGGTGGAGTCGCAGCTCCTCCTGGCGGAATTTAAAGTGAACTG
TATGCAGCTTGGTGTTGAGAGCAATGGCCGGTACATTTCTGTGCTCAAGGTGTTTGGTACCAATGCTCAC
TTTGTGAAGAGGCCTTATGATGCTGAAGTCTCCCTAACTGTTCATGGTTTGCTCCTGGTGGATACCATGC
AGACATATGGTGCTGATTTTGACCTTTTGATGGCTTCACATAAGAACTTGAGCTTTGATATTCCAACGGG
AAGCCTTCGGGATAGCAGGGCCCAGTCTCCTGTCTCTGGACCGAATGTGGCCCACTTAACTGATGGAGCT
ACACTGAACGACCGATCAGCTACTAGTGTTTCACTTGACAAAATTCTTACCAAAGAGCAAGAGTCCCTTA
TTAAGTTGGAATATCAGTTTGTGAGTTCAGAGTGCCCATCGATGAATTTAGACAGTACTCTTCAGGTGAT
TTCCCTACAGGTGAATAATTTAGATATTATCCTCAATCCAGAGACGATTGTGGAGCTAATTGGTTTTCTT
CAAAAATCCTTTCCCAAGGAAAAAGATGATTTAAGTCCTCAACCTTTAATGACTGATTTTGAAAGAAGCT
TCAGAGAACAAGGAACTTACCAGTCTACATATGAACAAAACACTGAGGTTGCAGTGGAAATCCATAGGCT
GAACTTACTGCTTCTTCGGACAGTGGGCATGGCAAATAGAGAGAAATATGGCAGAAAAATTGCAACTGCA
AGTATAGGTGGCACCAAAGTTAATGTCTCAATGGGTAGCACGTTTGACATGAATGGTTCTCTTGGCTGTT
TACAGCTTATGGATTTGACACAAGATAACGTTAAAAACCAGTATGTTGTCAGCATTGGGAATTCTGTAGG
CTATGAAAATATCATCAGTGATATTGGCTACTTTGAATCTGTGTTTGTCAGAATGGAAGATGCAGCCCTC
ACTGAAGCTTTGAGTTTCACGTTTGTTGAGAGATCTAAACAGGAGTGTTTTCTCAACCTGAAGATGGCTT
CTTTACATTATAACCACTCTGCTAAGTTTTTGAAGGAGTTGACGTTATCCATGGATGAACTGGAAGAAAA
TTTTCGAGGTATGCTGAAAAGCGCAGCCACCAAAGTCACCACAGTACTAGCTACCAAGACTGCCGAGTAT
AGCGAGATGGTATCGCTCTTTGAAACTCCAAGGAAGACTCGGGAACCCTTTATCTTAGAGGAAAATGAAA
TATATGGGTTTGACCTAGCTTCGTCTCATTTGGACACTGTAAAGCTAATCTTGAACATAAACATTGAATC
ACCAGTTGTTTCTATCCCTCGGAAGCCGGGGAGTCCTGAGTTGTTGGTGGGACACTTGGGACAGATATTC
ATCCAGAATTTTGTGGCGGGAGATGATGAATCCAGAAGTGACCGTCTGCAGGTGGAAATCAAGGACATTA
AACTGTATTCTTTGAATTGCACCCAGTTGGCAGGTAGAGAAGCTGTTGGGTCTGAAGGAAGCCGGATGTT
TTGCCCACCTTCCGGGTCTGGCAGTGCCAACAGTCAGGAGGAAGCTCATTTCACACGACATGATTTCTTT
GAATCTTTGCATAGAGGTCAAGCTTTTCACATCCTGAACAACACCACCATTCAGTTTAAACTGGAGAAGA
TCCCTATAGAGAGAGAATCTGAATTGACTTTTTCTCTTAGCCCAGATGACCTGGGAACTTCTAGCATCAT
GAAGATTGAAGGAAAATTTGTCAATCCAGTTCAGGTGGTGTTAGCAAAGCATGTATATGAGCAGGTTTTA
CAAACCCTGGACAATCTCGTGTACAGTGAAGATCTGAATAAGTATCCAGCCAGTGCTACCTCCTCCCCTT
GCCCTGATTCTCCTCTGCCTCCCCTCAGTACCTGTGGAGAATCTTCTGTTGAAAGGAAGGAGAATGGATT
GTTCAGCCACTCCAGCCTTTCTAACACCTCTCAGAAGTCATTGTCAGTGAAGGAAGTCAAATCCTTTACT
CAGATTCAAGCCACCTTTTGTATATCAGAGCTTCAGGTTCAGCTAAGTGGAGATCTGACTTTGGGGGCCC
AAGGTCTTGTGAGCTTAAAGTTTCAGGACTTTGAGGTGGAATTCAGTAAAGACCATCCCCAGACTTTATC
TATTCAGATTGCCCTGCATTCTCTGCTGATGGAGGACTTATTGGAGAAGAATCCAGATTCTAAATATAAG
AACCTGATGGTGTCTCGAGGAGCCCCTAAGCCATCTAGTTTAGCACAAAAAGAATACCTTTCTCAGTCTT
GCCCCTCAGTGTCCAATGTGGAATATCCTGATATGCCTCGGTCTCTCCCTTCCCACATGGAAGAAGCTCC
TAATGTCTTCCAGTTGTATCAAAGGCCCACCTCTGCGTCCCGGAAAAAGCAAAAGGAAGTCCAAGACAAG
GACTATCCCTTGACCCCACCTCCTTCTCCAACAGTGGATGAGCCCAAGATACTTGTTGGAAAGAGTAAAT
TTGATGATTCCTTAGTCCACATCAACATATTCTTGGTAGATAAGAAACATCCAGAATTCTCTTCCAGTTA
CAATCGAGTTAACCGGAGCATTGATGTTGATTTTAATTGCTTGGATGTGCTGATCACACTGCAAACCTGG
GTTGTGATATTAGACTTTTTTGGAATCGGCTCCACTGCAGACAACCACGCAATGAGGCTGCCTCCTGAGG
GCATTCTGCACAACGTGAAGTTGGAGCCACATGCCTCCATGGAGTCTGGACTTCAGGATCCAGTGAACAC
CAAACTGGATCTCAAGGTTCATTCACTTTCTCTAGTGCTGAATAAGACCACCAGTGAGCTTGCCAAAGCA
AATGTGTCCAAATTAGTAGCACACCTGGAAATGATTGAGGGAGACCTGGCCTTACAGGGCAGCATTGGGA
GTCTGTCTCTAAGTGACCTCACATGCCATGGAGAGTTCTACAGAGAACGGTTCACTACCAGTGGTGAAGA
AGCACTCATCTTCCAGACTTTTAAATACGGACGGCCTGACCCTCTGCTCCGGAGAGAACACGACATTCGC
GTGAGCCTCCGGATGGCCTCTGTGCAGTATGTGCATACTCAGCGTTTCCAGGCAGAGGTGGTGGCCTTCA
TTCAGCATTTCACTCAGCTGCAGGATGTCTTAGGGCGCCAGCGAGCTGCTATTGAGGGGCAGACGGTGAG
AGATCAAGCCCAGCGCTGTTCACGGGTTCTCCTGGATATTGAGGCTGGTGCTCCCGTTCTCTTGATCCCA
GAAAGTTCCAGATCAAATAATCTGATTGTAGCAAATTTGGGGAAGTTGAAAGTCAAAAATAAGTTTCTGT
TTGCTGGTTTTCCTGGCACCTTTTCCCTACAAGATAAGGAATCTGTGCCTTCAGCTTCCCCAACGGGTAT
TCCCAAACACAGTCTGAGGAAAACGACAAGCACGGAGGAGCCCAGGGGAACCCATTCCCAGGGGCAGTTC
ACGATGCCTCTTGCTGGAATGAGCCTAGGAAGCCTGAAGAGTGAGTTTGTGCCCAGTACCTCCACCAAGC
AGCAAGGGCCGCAACCCACACTGTCTGTTGGCCAAGAGTCCAGTAGTCCAGAAGACCATGTCTGCCTGCT
GGATTGCGTTGTCGTGGATCTCCAGGACATGGACATCTTTGCTGCAGAGAGACATCCGAGAGAATACTCG
AAGGCACCAGAGGATAGTAGTGGAGATCTGATCTTCCCTTCCTATTTTGTGCGACAGACAGGAGGAAGCC
TCTTAACCGAGCCTTGTAGGCTGAAATTGCAGGTGGAAAGGAATTTGGACAAAGAAATAAGTCATACTGT
GCCAGACATATCTATCCATGGCAATCTCTCCTCAGTCCACTGCTCTCTGGATCTGTATAAATACAAGCTG
ATCCGCGGCTTATTAGAGAACAACCTGGGAGAACCCATAGAGGAATTTATGCGGCCTTATGATTTACAAG
ATCCAAGAATTCATACTGTCCTGAGTGGAGAAGTGTACACCTGTATGTGCTTCCTCATTGATATGGTGAA
TGTAAGTCTGGAGCTTAAAGATCCAAAAAGAAAAGAAGGTGCTGGGTCCCTAGCCAGATTTGACTTCAAG
AAATGCAAACTGCTCTATGAAAGTTTTTCCAACCAAACCAAGTCCATTAACTTGGTTTCCCATTCCATGA
TGGCTTTTGACACCCGTTATGCTGGGCAGAAGACCAGCCCTGGCATGACGAATGTGTTCAGCTGTATCTT
TCAGCCCGCTAAGAACAGCAGCACCACCCAAGGGTCCATTCAGATTGAACTACATTTCAGATCTACCAAG
GATTCCTCCTGCTTTACAGTAGTTCTCAACAATCTCCGTGTGTTTCTCATATTTGACTGGCTACTGTTAG
TCCATGATTTTCTCCACACTCCCAGTGATATTAAGAAACAAAATCATGTTACTCCTTCTCGCCACCGTAA
CTCTAGCAGCGAATCTGCTATAGTTCCCAAAACTGTGAAGAGTGGAGTAGTTACCAAGCGGTCTTCCCTT
CCTGTGTCCAATGAAAGGCACCTGGAGGTCAAGGTCAATGTAACAGGTACGGAGTTTGTGGTCATTGAAG
ATGTGTCCTGCTTCGACACCAATGCCATTATTCTGAAAGGCACCACAGTGCTCACCTATAAGCCCCGGTT
TGTTGATCGCCCCTTTTCAGGAAGTTTGTTTGGCATTGAGGTGTTTTCATGCCGACTAGGGAATGAGCAT
GATACAGCTCTTTCAATTGTGGATCCCGTACAAATTCAAATGGAGTTGGTGGGGAATTCTTCTTATCAAA
ATAGTTCAGGATTGATGGATGCATTCAATAGTGAAGATTTCCCACCTGTCCTGGAGATTCAGTTACAAGC
CCTGGATATCAGACTCTCCTATAATGATGTTCAGCTGTTTCTTGCCATTGCAAAATCCATCCCAGAGCAA
GCTAATGCTGCAGTGCCAGACTCAGTGGCCCTGGAGTCAGACTCCGTTGGCACTTACCTTCCAGGTGCAT
CTCGCGTTGGAGAGGAAATCAGAGAAGGGACAAGACACACCTTAGATCCTGTCTTGGAGTTACAGCTGGC
TAGGCTGCAGGAGCTGGGATTCAGCATGGATGATTGTCGCAAAGCTCTTTTGGCGTGTCAAGGCCAATTG
AAAAAGGCAGCAAGTTGGTTGTTTAAGAATGCGGAACCTCTGAAGTCTCTTTCCTTGGCCTCCACCAGCC
GAGATAGCCCAGGGGCTGTGGCAGCGCCATTGATCTCTGGCGTGGAGATCAAAGCTGAGAGTGTGTGCAT
CTGTTTCATCGATGACTGCATGGATTGTGATGTTCCTCTCGCTGAACTCACCTTTTCCCGTCTGAATTTT
CTTCAGCGTGTAAGAACTAGCCCTGAAGGCTATGCCCACTTCACCCTTTCTGGAGATTATTATAACCGTG
CTCTTTCAGGCTGGGAGCCATTTATTGAGCCTTGGCCATGCTCTGTATCCTGGCAACAGCAGGCAGCTAG
TCGTCTCCATCCTCCTCGACTGAAGCTAGAAGCCAAGGCCAAACCTCGTTTGGATATCAATATCACTTCT
GTGCTAATTGACCAGTATGTAAGTACCAAGGAATCGTGGATGGCAGATTACTGTAAAGATGACAAGGACA
TAGAGTCAGCTAAATCAGAAGACTGGATGGGCTCTTCGGTGGATCCTCCATGTTTTGGACAATCTAGAAT
GGTGAGCAAGGGCGAGGAGCTGTTCACCGGGGTGGTGCCCATCCTGGTCGAGCTGGACGGCGACGTAAAC
GGCCACAAGTTCAGCGTGTCCGGCGAGGGCGAGGGCGATGCCACCTACGGCAAGCTGACCCTGAAGTTCA
TCTGCACCACCGGCAAGCTGCCCGTGCCCTGGCCCACCCTCGTGACCACCCTGACCTACGGCGTGCAGTG
CTTCAGCCGCTACCCCGACCACATGAAGCAGCACGACTTCTTCAAGTCCGCCATGCCCGAAGGCTACGTC
CAGGAGCGCACCATCTTCTTCAAGGACGACGGCAACTACAAGACCCGCGCCGAGGTGAAGTTCGAGGGCG
ACACCCTGGTGAACCGCATCGAGCTGAAGGGCATCGACTTCAAGGAGGACGGCAACATCCTGGGGCACAA
GCTGGAGTACAACTACAACAGCCACAACGTCTATATCATGGCCGACAAGCAGAAGAACGGCATCAAGGTG
AACTTCAAGATCCGCCACAACATCGAGGACGGCAGCGTGCAGCTCGCCGACCACTACCAGCAGAACACCC
CCATCGGCGACGGCCCCGTGCTGCTGCCCGACAACCACTACCTGAGCACCCAGTCCAAGCTGAGCAAAGA
CCCCAACGAGAAGCGCGATCACATGGTCCTGCTGGAGTTCGTGACCGCCGCCGGGATCACTCTCGGCATG
GACGAGCTGTACAAGACCGGTGCAGAGGTGAAAACCCCCAAGCGCCGGCAGCCATTTGTCCCCTTTGCTC
TGAGGAACCACACGGGGTGCACTTTGTGGTTTGCCACCCTGACCACCACACCCACCAGAGCTGCACTCTC
TCACAGTGGGAGTCCAGGGGTAGTTCCAGAAGGGAACGGAACATTTCTCGATGATACTCACAATGTTAGT
GAATGGCGAGAAGTCCTTACAGGTGAAGAGATTCCCTTTGAATTTGAAGCAAGAGGAAAGTTAAGACACA
GACACACCCATGACCTCCGGATTCATCAACTGCAAGTGAGAGTAAATGGCTGGGAGCAAGTGAGCCCAGT
GTCTGTGGACAAAGTCGGGACCTTTTTTCGATATGCAGCACCAGATAAAAATTCATCTTCCTCTACGATT
GGCAGCCCAAGCAGCAGAACAAATATTATACATCCCCAGGTTTATTTCTCTTCACTCCCACCAGTGCGGG
TGGTCTTTGCAGTGACTATGGAAGGCAGTGCACGGAAAGTCATCACTGTCCGGTCAGCCCTCATTGTGAG
GAACAGACTTGAGACACCAATGGAACTAAGACTGGATAGCCCATCAGCTCCAGACAAGCCAGTGGTGCTT
CCTGCTATCATGCCAGGGGATTCGTTTGCTGTGCCTTTACACCTCACTTCTTGGCGGCTACAGGCCCGGC
CCAAAGGATTGGGTGTATTTTTCTGTAAGGCTCCCATTCATTGGACCAATGTAGTGAAGACTGCAGAAAT
TAGTAGCAGTAAACGAGAGTGCCACTCTATGGACACAGAAAAAAGCCGATTTTTCAGGTTTTGTGTGGCT
ATAAAGAAAGAGAATTATCCAGATTATATGCCCTCAAACATATTTTCTGACAGTGCAAAACAGATTTTCA
GACAGCCTGGGCATACCATATATCTCCTGCCAACTGTGGTAATCTGCAACTTGCTACCCTGTGAACTTGA
TTTTTATGTTAAAGGAATGCCAATTAATGGGACGCTGAAACCTGGCAAGGAGGCAGCTCTCCATACAGCT
GATACATCCCAGAACATTGAGCTGGGGGTATCACTGGAGAATTTCCCCCTCTGTAAAGAATTGCTCATTC
CACCTGGAACCCAAAACTATATGGTGAGAATGCGACTCTATGACGTCAACCGTCGGCAGCTGAACCTCAC
CATCCGGATTGTGTGTCGAGCAGAAGGATCCTTAAAGATCTTCATTTCTGCTCCATATTGGCTGATTAAC
AAAACAGGGTTGCCACTGATCTTCAGACAGGACAATGCCAAGACAGATGCTGCAGGCCAGTTTGAGGAGC
ATGAGCTGGCCCGTAGCCTGAGTCCTCTCTTATTCTGCTATGCTGACAAAGAGCAGCCAAACCTCTGCAC
GATGAGAATCGGAAGGGGGATTCATCCAGAAGGCATGCCGGGCTGGTGTCAGGGCTTCTCCCTGGATGGT
GGTAGTGGTGTCCGAGCTTTGAAAGTCATCCAGCAAGGAAACCGCCCAGGGCTGATCTATAACATTGGTA
TTGATGTCAAGAAAGGCCGAGGTCGATACATTGATACCTGCATGGTCATCTTTGCCCCCCGTTACCTGTT
AGATAATAAATCATCTCACAAGCTTGCATTTGCACAGAGGGAATTTGCCAGGGGACAGGGAACAGCCAAT
CCCGAAGGTTACATTTCCACCCTTCCTGGTTCCAGTGTGGTGTTCCACTGGCCTCGGAATGACTATGATC
AGCTATTGTGTGTCAGACTGATGGACGTTCCCAATTGTATTTGGTCTGGAGGCTTTGAAGTCAACAAGAA
TAATTCCTTCCATATCAACATGAGGGATACCTTGGGAAAATGCTTCTTCCTACGAGTGGAAATTACTCTC
CGAGGAGCTACGTATAGGATCTCATTTAGTGACACAGATCAGTTACCTCCTCCTTTCCGAATTGACAACT
TTTCTAAGGTCCCGGTTGTCTTTACTCAGCATGGCGTAGCTGAACCCAGGCTCCGGACTGAAGTGAAGCC
CATGACTTCATTGGATTATGCCTGGGACGAACCCACCTTGCCACCTTTTATCACTCTGACTGTTAAAGGG
GCAGGGTCCTCTGAGATCAACTGCAACATGAATGATTTCCAGGATAATCGGCAGCTTTATTATGAAAATT
TCATTTACATTGCTGCTACATATACATTCTCTGGCTTGCAGGAGGGAACAGGCAGGCCTGTGGCTTCCAA
CAAGGCCATTACCTGTGCGGAGCTCGTTTTGGATGTCTCACCCAAGACACAAAGAGTCATTTTAAAAAAG
AAGGAACCAGGAAAGCGTTCTCAGCTGTGGAGGATGACAGGAACAGGAATGCTGGCCCATGAGGGCTCCT
CAGTTCCTCACAATCCCAATAAGCCCTCAGCCGCCCGCTCCACCGAGGGGTCTGCCATCTTAGATATTGC
TGGTCTCGCTGCAGTGACTGACAACAGATACGAGCCACTGATGCTGAGAAAGCCTGACCGCAGGCGAAGC
ACAACTCAGACGTGGAGTTTCCGAGAAGGAAAACTGACCTGTGGGTTACATGGGTTGGTCGTCCAGGCCA
AAGGAGGACTTTCTGGTTTGTTTGATGGAGCTGAAGTTGTTCTTGGTCCTGACACTTCCATGGAGCTTTT
GGGGCCAGTTCCACCTGAACAACAATTTATTAATCAAAAAATGAGACCTGGTTCTGGAATGTTATCCATC
AGAGTCATCCCAGATGGACCAACTAGAGCACTCCAGATAACAGATTTCTGCCACCGGAAAAGCAGCCGTT
CATATGAAGTGGATGAACTTCCTGTCACCGAACAAGAGCTGCAGAAATTAAAGAATCCAGATACAGAGCA
GGAATTGGAAGTGCTTGTGAGGTTAGAAGGTGGAATTGGGTTGTCCTTAATTAATAAAGTCCCAGAAGAA
CTGGTCTTTGCAAGTCTTACAGGAATCAATGTGCACTATACACAGCTGGCAACCAGTCACATGCTTGAAC
TCAGCATACAGGATGTACAGGTGGACAATCAGCTCATTGGTACCACGCAGCCCTTCATGCTCTATGTGAC
TCCCCTGAGCAATGAGAATGAGGTCATCGAGACCGGCCCAGCTGTGCAAGTCAACGCAGTGAAGTTCCCC
AGTAAGAGTGCACTGACCAACATCTACAAGCATCTGATGATCACAGCTCAGAGATTCACAGTGCAAATTG
AGGAGAAACTGCTCCTCAAGCTGCTAAGTTTCTTTGGCTACGATCAAGCAGAATCAGAGGTGGAAAAATA
TGATGAAAACCTCCATGAAAAGACAGCTGAGCAAGGTGGAACACCAATTCGATACTACTTTGAAAATCTC
AAAATCAGCATTCCTCAGATCAAGCTAAGTGTGTTCACCTCCAACAAGCTCCCATTGGATCTTAAGGCCC
TAAAAAGCACCTTGGGGTTTCCTTTGATACGGTTTGAAGACGCTGTGATTAATCTAGATCCATTCACTCG
GGTACATCCCTATGAGACCAAGGAGTTCATCATCAATGATATCCTCAAACATTTCCAGGAGGAACTCCTC
AGCCAGGCAGCTCGAATCCTGGGATCAGTGGATTTTCTTGGCAATCCTATGGGGCTTTTGAATGATGTTT
CTGAAGGGGTTACTGGACTGATAAAATATGGAAATGTCGGGGGCCTCATCAGAAATGTTACACACGGAGT
ATCAAACTCTGCTGCCAAGTTTGCTGGAACATTATCAGATGGCTTAGGGAAGACGATGGACAATCGGCAT
CAGTCAGAGCGGGAGTACATCAGGTACCATGCAGCCACAAGTGGTGAACACCTTGTAGCCGGCATCCATG
GCCTGGCTCATGGTATCATTGGTGGACTGACCAGTGTTATAACTTCGACAGTGGAAGGTGTGAAAACAGA
AGGGGGTGTCAGCGGTTTCATATCTGGCCTTGGAAAAGGGCTTGTTGGCACTGTAACCAAGCCAGTGGCA
GGCGCCCTGGATTTTGCATCAGAAACAGCCCAGGCGGTGAGAGACACAGCCACACTCAGCGGCCCCAGGA
CTCAAGCACAGAGGGTTCGGAAACCGCGTTGCTGCACGGGGCCCCAGGGGCTGCTTCCCCGATATTCTGA
GAGCCAGGCGGAAGGACAGGAGCAGCTCTTCAAACTCACAGACAACATACAGGACGAATTCTTCATCGCT
GTGGAGAACATTGACAGCTACTGCGTGCTCATCTCCTCCAAAGCTGTTTACTTCCTGAAAAGTGGAGACT
ACGTGGATCGAGAAGCCATTTTCCTAGAAGTCAAATACGATGACCTCTACCACTGCCTTGTCTCCAAAGA
CCATGGGAAGGTGTATGTGCAGGTGACCAAGAAAGCCGTGAGCACGAGCAGTGGAGTGTCCATCCCCGGC
CCCTCCCACCAGAAGCCCATGGTCCATGTGAAATCTGAGGTCCTTGCTGTCAAGTTGTCACAAGAAATAA
ACTACGCAAAGAGCCTCTACTATGAACAGCAGCTTATGTTAAGACTCAGCGAAAACCGAGAGCAGCTGGA
GCTGGACTCCTGAGTCGACGGTACCGCGGGCCCGGGATCCACCGGATCTAGATAACTGATCATAATCAGC
CATACCACATTTGTAGAGGTTTTACTTGCTTTAAAAAACCTCCCACACCTCCCCCTGAACCTGAAACATA
AAATGAATGCAATTGTTGTTGTTAACTTGTTTATTGCAGCTTATAATGGTTACAAATAAAGCAATAGCAT
CACAAATTTCACAAATAAAGCATTTTTTTCACTGCATTCTAGTTGTGGTTTGTCCAAACTCATCAATGTA
TCTTAACGCGTAAATTGTAAGCGTTAATATTTTGTTAAAATTCGCGTTAAATTTTTGTTAAATCAGCTCA
TTTTTTAACCAATAGGCCGAAATCGGCAAAATCCCTTATAAATCAAAAGAATAGACCGAGATAGGGT
[37 nt withheld, positions 14768-14804]
AAAGAACGTGGACTCCAACGTCAAAGG
[49 nt withheld, positions 14832-14880]
T
[91 nt withheld, positions 14882-14972]
G
[124 nt withheld, positions 14974-15097]
CAGGTGGCACTTTTCGGGGAAATGTGCGCGGAACCCCTATTTGTTTATTTTTCTAAATACATTCAAATAT
GTATCCGCTCATGAGACAATAACCCTGATAAATGCTTCAATAATATTGAAAAAGGAAGAGTCCTGAGGCG
GAAAGAACCAGCTGTGGAATGTGTGTCAGTTAGGGTGTGGAAAGTCCCCAGGCTCCCCAGCAGGCAGAAG
TATGCAAAGCATGCATCTCAATTAGTCAGCAACCAGGTGTGGAAAGTCCCCAGGCTCCCCAGCAGGCAGA
AGTATGCAAAGCATGCATCTCAATTAGTCAGCAACCATAGTCCCGCCCCTAACTCCGCCCATCCCGCCCC
TAACTCCGCCCAGTTCCGCCCATTCTCCGCCCCATGGCTGACTAATTTTTTTTATTTATGCAGAGGCCGA
GGCCGCCTCGGCCTCTGAGCTATTCCAGAAGTAGTGAGGAGGCTTTTTTGGAGGCCTAGGCTTTTGCAAA
GATCGATCAAGAGACAGGATGAGGATCGTTTCGCATGATTGAACAAGATGGATTGCACGCAGGTTCTCCG
GCCGCTTGGGTGGAGAGGCTATTCGGCTATGACTGGGCACAACAGACAATCGGCTGCTCTGATGCCGCCG
TGTTCCGGCTGTCAGCGCAGGGGCGCCCGGTTCTTTTTGTCAAGACCGACCTGTCCGGTGCCCTGAATGA
ACTGCAAGACGAGGCAGCGCGGCTATCGTGGCTGGCCACGACGGGCGTTCCTTGCGCAGCTGTGCTCGAC
GTTGTCACTGAAGCGGGAAGGGACTGGCTGCTATTGGGCGAAGTGCCGGGGCAGGATCTCCTGTCATCTC
ACCTTGCTCCTGCCGAGAAAGTATCCATCATGGCTGATGCAATGCGGCGGCTGCATACGCTTGATCCGGC
TACCTGCCCATTCGACCACCAAGCGAAACATCGCATCGAGCGAGCACGTACTCGGATGGAAGCCGGTCTT
GTCGATCAGGATGATCTGGACGAAGAGCATCAGGGGCTCGCGCCAGCCGAACTGTTCGCCAGGCTCAAGG
CGAGCATGCCCGACGGCGAGGATCTCGTCGTGACCCATGGCGATGCCTGCTTGCCGAATATCATGGTGGA
AAATGGCCGCTTTTCTGGATTCATCGACTGTGGCCGGCTGGGTGTGGCGGACCGCTATCAGGACATAGCG
TTGGCTACCCGTGATATTGCTGAAGAGCTTGGCGGCGAATGGGCTGACCGCTTCCTCGTGCTTTACGGTA
TCGCCGCTCCCGATTCGCAGCGCATCGCCTTCTATCGCCTTCTTGACGAGTTCTTCTGAGCGGGACTCTG
GGGTTCGAAATGACCGACCAAGCGACGCCCAACCTGCCATCACGAGATTTCGATTCCACCGCCGCCTTCT
ATGAAAGGTTGGGCTTCGGAATCGTTTTCCGGGACGCCGGCTGGATGATCCTCCAGCGCGGGGATCTCAT
GCTGGAGTTCTTCGCCCACCCTAGGGGGAGGCTAACTGAAACACGGAAGGAGACAATACCGGAAGGAACC
CGCGCTATGACGGCAATAAAAAGACAGAATAAAACGCACGGTGTTGGGTCGTTTGTTCATAAACGCGGGG
TTCGGTCCCAGGGCTGGCACTCTGTCGATACCCCACCGAGACCCCATTGGGGCCAATACGCCCGCGTTTC
TTCCTTTTCCCCACCCCACCCCCCAAGTTCGGGTGAAGGCCCAGGGCTCGCAGCCAACGTCGGGGCGGCA
GGCCCTGCCATAGCCTCAGGTTACTCATATATACTTTAGATTGATTTAAAACTTCATTTTTAATTTAAAA
GGATCTAGGTGAAGATCCTTTTTGATAATCTCATGACCAAAATCCCTTAACGTGAGTTTTCGTTCCACTG
AGCGTCAGACCCCGTAGAAAAGATCAAAGGATCTTCTTGAGATCCTTTTTTTCTGCGCGTAATCTGCTGC
TTGCAAACAAAAAAACCACCGCTACCAGCGGTGGTTTGTTTGCCGGATCAAGAGCTACCAACTCTTTTTC
CGAAGGTAACTGGCTTCAGCAGAGCGCAGATACCAAATACTGTTCTTCTAGTGTAGCCGTAGTTAGGCCA
CCACTTCAAGAACTCTGTAGCACCGCCTACATACCTCGCTCTGCTAATCCTGTTACCAGTGGCTGCTGCC
AGTGGCGATAAGTCGTGTCTTACCGGGTTGGACTCAAGACGATAGTTACCGGATAAGGCGCAGCGGTCGG
GCTGAACGGGGGGTTCGTGCACACAGCCCAGCTTGGAGCGAACGACCTACACCGAACTGAGATACCTACA
GCGTGAGCTATGAGAAAGCGCCACGCTTCCCGAAGGGAGAAAGGCGGACAGGTATCCGGTAAGCGGCAGG
GTCGGAACAGGAGAGCGCACGAGGGAGCTTCCAGGGGGAAACGCCTGGTATCTTTATAGTCCTGTCGGGT
TTCGCCACCTCTGACTTGAGCGTCGATTTTTGTGATGCTCGTCAGGGGGGCGGAGCCTATGGAAAAACGC
CAGCAACGCGGCCTTTTTACGGTTCCTGGCCTTTTGCTGGCCTTTTGCTCACATGTTCTTTCCTGCGTTA
TCCCCTGATTCTGTGGATAACCGTATTACCGCCATGCATTAGTTATTAATAGTAATCAATTACGGGGTCA
TTAGTTCATAGCCCATATATGGAGTTCCG
